>Addgene plasmid #78178 | pRSETb-rsGreen0.7b | depositor full sequence | sequence record 148213 | Full plasmid sequence.
GATCTCGATCCCGCGAAATTAATACGACTCACTATAGGGAGACCACAACGGTTTCCCTCTAGAAATAATT
TTGTTTAACTTTAAGAAGGAGATATACATATGCGGGGTTCTCATCATCATCATCATCATGGTATGGCTAG
CATGACTGGTGGACAGCAAATGGGTCGGGATCTGTACGACGATGACGATAAGGATCCGATGGTGAGCAAG
GGCGAGGAGCTGTTCACCGGGGTGGTGCCCATCCTGGTCGAGCTGGACGGCGACGTAAACGGCCACAAGT
TCAGCGTGCGCGGCGAGGGCGAGGGCGATGCCACCAACGGCAAGCTGACCCTGAAGTTCATCTGCACCAC
CGGCAAGCTGCCCGTGCCCTGGCCCACCCTCGTGACCACCCTGACCTACGGCGTGCTGTGCTTCGCCCGC
TACCCCGACCACATGAAGCAGCACGACTTCTTCAAGTCCGCCATGCCCGAAGGCTACGTCCAGGAGCGCA
CCATCAGCTTCAAGGACGACGGCTATTACAAGACCCGCGCCGAGGTGAAGTTCGAGGGCGACACCCTGGT
GAACCGCATCGAGCTGAAGGGCATCGACTTCAAGGAGGACGGCAACATCCTGGGGCACAAGCTGGAGTAC
AACTATAACAGCCACAACGCCTATATCACGGCCGACAAGCAGAAGAACGGCATCAAGTCTAACTTCAAGA
TCCGCCACAACGTCGAGGACGGCAGCGTGCAGCTCGCCGACCACTACCAGCAGAACACCCCCATCGGCGA
CGGCCCCGTGCTGCTGCCCGACAACCACTACCTGAGCACCCAGAATAAGCTGAGCAAAGACCCCAACGAG
AAGCGCGATCACATGGTCCTGCTGGAGTTCGTGACCGCCGCCGGGATCACTCTCGGCATGGACGAGCTGT
ACAAGTAAGAATTCGAAGCTTGATCCGGCTGCTAACAAAGCCCGAAAGGAAGCTGAGTTGGCTGCTGCCA
CCGCTGAGCAATAACTAGCATAACCCCTTGGGGCCTCTAAACGGGTCTTGAGGGGTTTTTTGCTGAAAGG
AGGAACTATATCCGGATCTGGCGTAATAGCGAAGAGGCCCGCACCGATCGCCCTTCCCAACAGTTGCGCA
GCCTGAATGGCGAATGGG
[124 nt withheld, positions 1139-1262]
C
[91 nt withheld, positions 1264-1354]
A
[49 nt withheld, positions 1356-1404]
CCTTTGACGTTGGAGTCCACGTTCTTT
[37 nt withheld, positions 1432-1468]
ACCCTATCTCGGTCTATTCTTTTGATTTATAAGGGATTTTGCCGATTTCGGCCTATTGGTTAAAAAATGA
GCTGATTTAACAAAAATTTAACGCGAATTTTAACAAAATATTAACGCTTACAATTTAGGTGGCACTTTTC
GGGGAAATGTGCGCGGAACCCCTATTTGTTTATTTTTCTAAATACATTCAAATATGTATCCGCTCATGAG
ACAATAACCCTGATAAATGCTTCAATAATATTGAAAAAGGAAGAGTATGAGTATTCAACATTTCCGTGTC
GCCCTTATTCCCTTTTTTGCGGCATTTTGCCTTCCTGTTTTTGCTCACCCAGAAACGCTGGTGAAAGTAA
AAGATGCTGAAGATCAGTTGGGTGCACGAGTGGGTTACATCGAACTGGATCTCAACAGCGGTAAGATCCT
TGAGAGTTTTCGCCCCGAAGAACGTTTTCCAATGATGAGCACTTTTAAAGTTCTGCTATGTGGCGCGGTA
TTATCCCGTATTGACGCCGGGCAAGAGCAACTCGGTCGCCGCATACACTATTCTCAGAATGACTTGGTTG
AGTACTCACCAGTCACAGAAAAGCATCTTACGGATGGCATGACAGTAAGAGAATTATGCAGTGCTGCCAT
AACCATGAGTGATAACACTGCGGCCAACTTACTTCTGACAACGATCGGAGGACCGAAGGAGCTAACCGCT
TTTTTGCACAACATGGGGGATCATGTAACTCGCCTTGATCGTTGGGAACCGGAGCTGAATGAAGCCATAC
CAAACGACGAGCGTGACACCACGATGCCTGTAGCAATGGCAACAACGTTGCGCAAACTATTAACTGGCGA
ACTACTTACTCTAGCTTCCCGGCAACAATTAATAGACTGGATGGAGGCGGATAAAGTTGCAGGACCACTT
CTGCGCTCGGCCCTTCCGGCTGGCTGGTTTATTGCTGATAAATCTGGAGCCGGTGAGCGTGGGTCTCGCG
GTATCATTGCAGCACTGGGGCCAGATGGTAAGCCCTCCCGTATCGTAGTTATCTACACGACGGGGAGTCA
GGCAACTATGGATGAACGAAATAGACAGATCGCTGAGATAGGTGCCTCACTGATTAAGCATTGGTAACTG
TCAGACCAAGTTTACTCATATATACTTTAGATTGATTTAAAACTTCATTTTTAATTTAAAAGGATCTAGG
TGAAGATCCTTTTTGATAATCTCATGACCAAAATCCCTTAACGTGAGTTTTCGTTCCACTGAGCGTCAGA
CCCCGTAGAAAAGATCAAAGGATCTTCTTGAGATCCTTTTTTTCTGCGCGTAATCTGCTGCTTGCAAACA
AAAAAACCACCGCTACCAGCGGTGGTTTGTTTGCCGGATCAAGAGCTACCAACTCTTTTTCCGAAGGTAA
CTGGCTTCAGCAGAGCGCAGATACCAAATACTGTTCTTCTAGTGTAGCCGTAGTTAGGCCACCACTTCAA
GAACTCTGTAGCACCGCCTACATACCTCGCTCTGCTAATCCTGTTACCAGTGGCTGCTGCCAGTGGCGAT
AAGTCGTGTCTTACCGGGTTGGACTCAAGACGATAGTTACCGGATAAGGCGCAGCGGTCGGGCTGAACGG
GGGGTTCGTGCACACAGCCCAGCTTGGAGCGAACGACCTACACCGAACTGAGATACCTACAGCGTGAGCT
ATGAGAAAGCGCCACGCTTCCCGAAGGGAGAAAGGCGGACAGGTATCCGGTAAGCGGCAGGGTCGGAACA
GGAGAGCGCACGAGGGAGCTTCCAGGGGGAAACGCCTGGTATCTTTATAGTCCTGTCGGGTTTCGCCACC
TCTGACTTGAGCGTCGATTTTTGTGATGCTCGTCAGGGGGGCGGAGCCTATGGAAAAACGCCAGCAACGC
GGCCTTTTTACGGTTCCTGGCCTTTTGCTGGCCTTTTGCTCACATGTTCTTTCCTGCGTTATCCCCTGAT
TCTGTGGATAACCGTATTACCGCCTTTGAGTGAGCTGATACCGCTCGCCGCAGCCGAACGACCGAGCGCA
GCGAGTCAGTGAGCGAGGAAGCGGAAGAGCGCCCAATACGCAAACCGCCTCTCCCCGCGCGTTGGCCGAT
TCATTAATGCAG
Features (pLannotate 1.2.2; 14 found; start..end, strand, type, name):
     20..38      +  promoter       T7 promoter: promoter for bacteriophage T7 RNA polymerase
     70..92      +  RBS            RBS: efficient ribosome binding site from bacteriophage T7 gene 10 (Olins and Rangwala, 1989)
    112..132     +  CDS            capTEV™ (fragment): composite tag for in vivo biotinylation, TEV protease cleavage, and 6xHis tagging
    133..165     +  CDS            T7 tag (gene 10 leader): leader peptide from bacteriophage T7 gene 10 promotes efficient translation in E. coli
    169..192     +  CDS            Xpress™ tag: Xpress™ epitope tag, including an enterokinase recognition and cleavage site
    199..918     +  CDS            rsEGFP: reversibly switchable enhanced green fluorescent protein (Grotjohann et al., 2011) mammalian codon-optimized
    938..987     +  CDS            SET1 (fragment): solubility-enhancement tag derived from T7 phage gene 10B
    995..1042    +  terminator     T7 terminator: transcription terminator for bacteriophage T7 RNA polymerase
   1068..1134    +  CDS            lacZα (fragment): LacZα fragment of β-galactosidase; lacZ fragment
   1139..1567    +  rep_origin     f1 ori (sequence partly withheld): f1 bacteriophage origin of replication; arrow indicates direction of (+) strand synthesis
   1620..1724    +  promoter       AmpR promoter: bla
   1725..2585    +  CDS            AmpR: β-lactamase; bla; confers resistance to ampicillin, carbenicillin, and related antibiotics
   2756..3344    +  rep_origin     ori: high-copy-number ColE1/pMB1/pBR322/pUC origin of replication
   3527..3580    +  CDS            lacI (fragment): lac repressor; lacI; The lac repressor binds to the lac operator to inhibit transcription in E. coli. This inhibition can be relieved by adding lactose or isopropyl-β-D-thiogalactopyranoside (IPTG).
