[The description below was written by a language model from this plasmid's Addgene catalogue record and pLannotate feature annotations shown in this document.]
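Description:
pRSETb-rsGreen0.7b is a 3,580 bp bacterial expression plasmid built on the pRSETb backbone for producing the fluorescent protein rsGreen0.7b in E. coli. It replicates from a high-copy ColE1/pUC-type origin and is selected with ampicillin through the β-lactamase (AmpR) gene and its own promoter. An f1 phage origin is also present, which in principle allows rescue of single-stranded DNA. Short annotated fragments of lacZα, lacI and a T7 gene 10B-derived solubility tag appear to be backbone remnants or partial annotation matches rather than functional genes.

The 720 bp rsGreen0.7b coding sequence sits between preserved BamHI and EcoRI sites. It is transcribed from a T7 promoter and ends at a T7 terminator, so expression requires a host strain that supplies T7 RNA polymerase. Translation starts from the efficient T7 gene 10 ribosome binding site. It proceeds through a backbone-encoded N-terminal leader made up of a 6xHis tag (picked up by the annotation software as a fragment of a composite tag), the T7 gene 10 leader peptide and the Xpress epitope, which includes an enterokinase cleavage site. This leader allows metal-affinity purification, antibody detection and optional tag removal.

The automated annotation labels the insert as rsEGFP, a reversibly switchable enhanced GFP, presumably on sequence similarity. That fits the associated publication on EGFP-based, expression-enhanced fluorescent proteins for super-resolution microscopy. The record gives no mutations distinguishing rsGreen0.7b from related variants. The plasmid's stated purpose is expression of the protein in E. coli, and the tagged design would suit purifying recombinant protein for in vitro characterisation.
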