Addgene plasmid #78178: pRSETb-rsGreen0.7b
Purpose: Expresses rsGreen0.7b in E. coli strains.
Depositing lab: Peter Dedecker. Depositing organization: Katholieke Universiteit Leuven. Publication: Expression-Enhanced Fluorescent Proteins Based on Enhanced Green Fluorescent Protein for Super-resolution Microscopy. Duwe S, De Zitter E, Gielen V, Moeyaert B, Vandenberg W, Grotjohann T, Clays K, Jakobs S, Van Meervelt L, Dedecker P. ACS Nano. 2015 Oct 27;9(10):9528-41. doi: 10.1021/acsnano.5b04129. Epub 2015 Sep 9. PubMed 26308583.
Backbone
  Vector backbone: pRSETb
  Backbone size w/o insert (bp): 2860
  Total vector size (bp): 3580
  Vector type: Bacterial Expression
Growth in bacteria
  Bacterial resistance: Ampicillin, 100 μg/mL
  Growth temperature: 37°C
  Growth strain: DH5alpha
  Copy number: High Copy
Gene/Insert
  Gene/Insert name: rsGreen0.7b
  Insert size (bp): 720
  Promoter: T7
  Tag / fusion protein: 6xHis-tag; Xpress tag (N terminal on backbone)
  Cloning method: Restriction Enzyme; 5′ cloning site BamHI (not destroyed); 3′ cloning site EcoRI (not destroyed)
  Sequencing primers: 5′ TAATACGACTCACTATAGGG; 3′ TAGTTATTGCTCAGCGGTGG
Terms and licenses: Academic/Nonprofit Terms; Industry Terms: Not Available to Industry
How to cite: pRSETb-rsGreen0.7b was a gift from Peter Dedecker (Addgene plasmid # 78178 ; http://n2t.net/addgene:78178 ; RRID:Addgene_78178)
