>Addgene plasmid #78178 | pRSETb-rsGreen0.7b | addgene partial sequence | sequence record 147969 | T7 5'-TAATACGACTCACTATAGGG-3'
ATATTTTGTTTAACTTTAAGAAGGAGATATACATATGCGGGGTTCTCATCATCATCATCATCATGGTATG
GCTAGCATGACTGGTGGACAGCAAATGGGTCGGGATCTGTACGACGATGACGATAAGGATCCGATGGTGA
GCAAGGGCGAGGAGCTGTTCACCGGGGTGGTGCCCATCCTGGTCGAGCTGGACGGCGACGTAAACGGCCA
CAAGTTCAGCGTGCGCGGCGAGGGCGAGGGCGATGCCACCAACGGCAAGCTGACCCTGAAGTTCATCTGC
ACCACCGGCAAGCTGCCCGTGCCCTGGCCCACCCTCGTGACCACCCTGACCTACGGCGTGCTGTGCTTCG
CCCGCTACCCCGACCACATGAAGCAGCACGACTTCTTCAAGTCCGCCATGCCCGAAGGCTACGTCCAGGA
GCGCACCATCAGCTTCAAGGACGACGGCTATTACAAGACCCGCGCCGAGGTGAAGTTCGAGGGCGACACC
CTGGTGAACCGCATCGAGCTGAAGGGCATCGACTTCAAGGAGGACGGCAACATCCTGGGGCACAAGCTGG
AGTACAACTATAACAGCCACAACGCCTATATCACGGCCGACAAGCAGAAGAACGGCATCAAGTCTAACTT
CAAGATCCGCCACAACGTCGAGGACGGCAGCGTGCAGCTCGCCGACCACTACCAGCAGAACACCCCCATC
GGCGACGGCCCCGTGCTGCTGCCCGACAACCACTACCTGAGCACCCAGAA
