>Addgene plasmid #78178 | pRSETb-rsGreen0.7b | addgene partial sequence | sequence record 148212 | T7term 5'-GCTAGTTATTGCTCAGCGG-3'
TTAGCAGCCGGATCAAGCTTCGAATTCTTACTTGTACAGCTCGTCCATGCCGAGAGTGATCCCGGCGGCG
GTCACGAACTCCAGCAGGACCATGTGATCGCGCTTCTCGTTGGGGTCTTTGCTCAGCTTATTCTGGGTGC
TCAGGTAGTGGTTGTCGGGCAGCAGCACGGGGCCGTCGCCGATGGGGGTGTTCTGCTGGTAGTGGTCGGC
GAGCTGCACGCTGCCGTCCTCGACGTTGTGGCGGATCTTGAAGTTAGACTTGATGCCGTTCTTCTGCTTG
TCGGCCGTGATATAGGCGTTGTGGCTGTTATAGTTGTACTCCAGCTTGTGCCCCAGGATGTTGCCGTCCT
CCTTGAAGTCGATGCCCTTCAGCTCGATGCGGTTCACCAGGGTGTCGCCCTCGAACTTCACCTCGGCGCG
GGTCTTGTAATAGCCGTCGTCCTTGAAGCTGATGGTGCGCTCCTGGACGTAGCCTTCGGGCATGGCGGAC
TTGAAGAAGTCGTGCTGCTTCATGTGGTCGGGGTAGCGGGCGAAGCACAGCACGCCGTAGGTCAGGGTGG
TCACGAGGGTGGGCCAGGGCACGGGCAGCTTGCCGGTGGTGCAGATGAACTTCAGGGTCAGCTTGCCGTT
GGTGGCATCGCCCTCGCCCTCGCCGCGCACGCTGAACTTGTGGCCGTTTACGTCGCCGTCCAGCTCGACC
AGGATGGGCACCACCCCGGTGAACAGCTCCTCGCCCTTGCTCACCATCGGATCCTTATCGTCATCGTCGT
ACAGATCCCGACCCATTTGCTGTCCACCAGTCATGCTAGCCATACCATGATGATGATGATGATGAGAACC
